>Addgene plasmid #202091 | pCA_o-1 | addgene full sequence | sequence record 405401 | Addgene NGS Result
TTTCAAACCCGGCAGCTTAGTTGCCGTTCTTCCGAATAGCATCGGTAACATGAGCAAAGTCTGCCGCCTT
ACAACGGCTCTCCCGCTGACGCCGTCCCGGACTGATGGGCTGCCTGTATCGAGTGGTGATTTTGTGCCGA
GCTCATTACTCGCATCCATTCTCAGGCTGTCTCGTCTCGTCTCCGAGCTCTTCAATGAGGAGTGAGACCA
TTGACAGCGCAGCTGGCACGACAGGTTTCCCGACTGGAAAGCGGGCAGTGAGCGCAACGCAATTAATGTG
AGTTAGCTCACTCATTAGGCACCCCAGGCTTTACACTTTATGCTTCCGGCTCGTATGTTGTGTGGAATTG
TGAGCGGATAACAATTTCACACAGGAAACAGCTATGACCATGATTACGCCAAGCTTGCATGCCTGCAGGT
CGACTCTAGAGGATCCCCGGGTACCGAGCTCGAATTCACTGGCCGTCGTTTTACAACGTCGTGACTGGGA
AAACCCTGGCGTTACCCAACTTAATCGCCTTGCAGCACATCCCCCTTTCGCCAGCTGGCGTAATAGCGAA
GAGGCCCGCACCGATCGCCCTTCCCAACAGTTGCGCAGCCTGAATGGCGAATGGCGCCTGATGCGGTATT
TTCTCCTTACGCATCTGTGCGGTATTTCACACCGCATATGGTGCACTCTCAGTACAATCTGCTCTGATGC
CGCATAGTTAAGCCAGCCCCGACACCCGCCAACACCCGCTGACGCGCCCTGACGGGCTTGTCTGCTCCCG
GCATCCGCTTACAGACAAGCTGTGACACTAGTGAGCACGGTCTCACGCTAGCATGAAGAGCACCCCAGGA
TACATAGATTACCACAACTCCGAGCCCTTCCACCCACAGAATCAGGGGATAACGCAGGAAAGAACATGTG
AGCAAAAGGCCAGCAAAAGGCCAGGAACCGTAAAAAGGCCGCGTTGCTGGCGTTTTTCCATAGGCTCCGC
CCCCCTGACGAGCATCACAAAAATCGACGCTCAAGTCAGAGGTGGCGAAACCCGACAGGACTATAAAGAT
ACCAGGCGTTTCCCCCTGGAAGCTCCCTCGTGCGCTCTCCTGTTCCGACCCTGCCGCTTACCGGATACCT
GTCCGCCTTTCTCCCTTCGGGAAGCGTGGCGCTTTCTCATAGCTCACGCTGTAGGTATCTCAGTTCGGTG
TAGGTCGTTCGCTCCAAGCTGGGCTGTGTGCACGAACCCCCCGTTCAGCCCGACCGCTGCGCCTTATCCG
GTAACTATCGTCTTGAGTCCAACCCGGTAAGACACGACTTATCGCCACTGGCAGCAGCCACTGGTAACAG
GATTAGCAGAGCGAGGTATGTAGGCGGTGCTACAGAGTTCTTGAAGTGGTGGCCTAACTACGGCTACACT
AGAAGGACAGTATTTGGTATCTGCGCTCTGCTGAAGCCAGTTACCTTCGGAAAAAGAGTTGGTAGCTCTT
GATCCGGCAAACAAACCACCGCTGGTAGCGGTGGTTTTTTTGTTTGCAAGCAGCAGATTACGCGCAGAAA
AAAAGGATCTCAAGAAGATCCTTTGATCTTTTCTACGGGGTCTGACGCTCAGTGGAACGAAAACTCACGT
TAAGGGATTTTGGTCATGCATTCTAGGTGATTAGAAAAACTCATCGAGCATCAAATGAAACTGCAATTTA
TTCATATCAGGATTATCAATACCATATTTTTGAAAAAGCCGTTTCTGTAATGAAGGAGAAAACTCACCGA
GGCAGTTCCATAGGATGGCAAGATCCTGGTATCGGTCTGCGATTCCGACTCGTCCAACATCAATACAACC
TATTAATTTCCCCTCGTCAAAAATAAGGTTATCAAGTGAGAAATCACCATGAGTGACGACTGAATCCGGT
GAGAATGGCAAAAGTTTATGCATTTCTTTCCAGACTTGTTCAACAGGCCAGCCATTACGCTCGTCATCAA
AATCACTCGCATCAACCAAACCGTTATTCATTCGTGATTGCGCCTGAGCGAGTCGAAATACGCGATCGCT
GTTAAAAGGACAATTACAAACAGGAATCGAATGCAACCGGCGCAGGAACACTGCCAGCGCATCAACAATA
TTTTCACCTGAATCAGGATATTCTTCTAATACCTGGAATGCTGTTTTCCCTGGGATCGCAGTGGTGAGTA
ACCATGCATCATCAGGAGTACGGATAAAATGCTTGATGGTCGGAAGAGGCATAAATTCCGTCAGCCAGTT
TAGTCTGACCATCTCATCTGTAACATCATTGGCAACGCTACCTTTGCCATGTTTCAGAAACAACTCTGGC
GCATCGGGCTTCCCATACAATCGGTAGATTGTCGCACCTGATTGCCCGACATTATCGCGAGCCCATTTAT
ACCCATATAAATCAGCATCCATGTTGGAATTTAATCGCGGCCTTGAGCAAGACGTTTCCCGTTGAATATG
GCTCATAACAGAACTTATTATTTCCTTCCTCTTTTCTACAGTATTTAAAGATACCCCAAGAAGCTAATTA
TAACAAGACGAACTCCAATTCACTGTTCCTTGCATTCTAAAACCTTAAATACCAGAAAACAGCTTTTTCA
AAGTTGTTTTCAAAGTTGGCGTATAACATAGTATCGACGGAGCCGATTTTGAAACCGCGGTGATCACAGG
CAGCAACGCTCTGTCATCGTTACAATCAACATGCTACCCTCCGCGAGATCATCCGTG
Features (pLannotate 1.2.2; 9 found; start..end, strand, type, name):
    219..261     +  CDS            lacI (fragment): lac repressor; lacI; The lac repressor binds to the lac operator to inhibit transcription in E. coli. This inhibition can be relieved by adding lactose or isopropyl-β-D-thiogalactopyranoside (IPTG).
    274..295     +  protein_bind   CAP binding site: CAP binding activates transcription in the presence of cAMP. E. coli catabolite activator protein
    310..340     +  promoter       lac promoter: promoter for the E. coli lac operon
    348..364     +  protein_bind   lac operator: The lac repressor binds to the lac operator to inhibit transcription in E. coli. This inhibition can be relieved by adding lactose or isopropyl-β-D-thiogalactopyranoside (IPTG). lac repressor encoded by lacI
    401..457     -  misc_feature   MCS: pUC18/19 multiple cloning site
    454..611     +  CDS            lacZα (fragment): LacZα fragment of β-galactosidase; lacZ fragment
    617..716     -  misc_feature   bom (fragment): basis of mobility region from pBR322
    965..1553    -  rep_origin     ori: high-copy-number ColE1/pMB1/pBR322/pUC origin of replication
   1641..2456    -  CDS            KanR: aminoglycoside phosphotransferase; aph(3')-Ia; confers resistance to kanamycin in bacteria or G418 (Geneticin®) in eukaryotes
