[The description below was written by a language model from this plasmid's Addgene catalogue record and pLannotate feature annotations shown in this document.]
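Description:
pCA_o-1 is a small (about 2.7 kb) empty receiver vector from the universal Loop assembly (uLoop) synthetic-biology toolkit, intended to accept assembled DNA at the "odd" level, position 1, of that recursive cloning scheme. It is an E. coli cloning plasmid with no insert. Propagation relies on a high-copy ColE1/pMB1/pUC-type origin of replication, and selection is by kanamycin through an aph(3')-Ia aminoglycoside phosphotransferase (KanR) gene. A partial bom (basis of mobility) region derived from pBR322 lies next to the origin.

The functional cargo is a lacZα screening cassette. The annotation shows a short remnant of lacI, a CAP binding site, the lac promoter and lac operator, followed by a pUC18/19-type multiple cloning site and a lacZα fragment. In a suitable α-complementing host such as DH5alpha, expression of lacZα gives blue colonies on chromogenic substrate. In receiver vectors of this kind, the cassette occupies the cloning position and is displaced when parts or transcription units are assembled in, so correct recombinants appear white while uncut or re-ligated backbone stays blue.

Loop assembly generally alternates between odd and even levels using two type IIS restriction enzymes and alternating antibiotic selection, with four positional receivers per level that are combined into the next level. However, the feature table does not annotate the type IIS recognition sites or overhangs flanking the lacZα cassette, so their identity and arrangement in this plasmid are not stated in the record. The vector is used as a cloning destination for building multi-part constructs rather than as an expression vector in its own right.
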