Addgene plasmid #202091: pCA_o-1
Purpose: (Empty Backbone) Receiver cloning vector for odd-1 level constructs. Contains lacZ for blue/white screening.
Depositing lab: Christopher Dupont. Depositing organization: J. Craig Venter Institute (JCVI). Publication: Universal loop assembly: open, efficient and cross-kingdom DNA fabrication. Pollak B, Matute T, Nunez I, Cerda A, Lopez C, Vargas V, Kan A, Bielinski V, von Dassow P, Dupont CL, Federici F. Synth Biol (Oxf). 2020;5(1):ysaa001. doi: 10.1093/synbio/ysaa001. Epub 2020 Feb 5. PubMed 32161816.
Backbone
  Vector backbone: pCA_o-1
  Vector type: Synthetic Biology
  Selectable markers: lacZ
Growth in bacteria
  Bacterial resistance: Kanamycin, 50 μg/mL
  Growth temperature: 37°C
  Growth strain: DH5alpha
  Copy number: High Copy
Gene/Insert
  Gene/Insert name: None
  Mutation: None
How to cite: pCA_o-1 was a gift from Christopher Dupont (Addgene plasmid # 202091 ; http://n2t.net/addgene:202091 ; RRID:Addgene_202091)
